Addgene plasmid #227385: iLID-miRFP670-TRF1
Purpose: Adhesion module, creates 'seed' at telomere
Depositing lab: Clifford Brangwynne. Depositing organization: Princeton University. Publication: Condensate interfacial forces reposition DNA loci and probe chromatin viscoelasticity. Strom AR, Kim Y, Zhao H, Chang YC, Orlovsky ND, Kosmrlj A, Storm C, Brangwynne CP. Cell. 2024 Aug 14:S0092-8674(24)00828-6. doi: 10.1016/j.cell.2024.07.034. PubMed 39168125.
Backbone
  Vector backbone: FM5
  Vector type: Lentiviral
Growth in bacteria
  Bacterial resistance: Ampicillin, 100 μg/mL
  Growth temperature: 37°C
  Growth strain: NEB Stable
  Copy number: Unknown
Gene/Insert
  Gene/Insert name: Telomeric iLID
  Species: H. sapiens (human)
  Entrez Gene: TERF1 (a.k.a. PIN2, TRBF1, TRF, TRF1, hTRF1-AS, t-TRF1)
  Cloning method: Golden Gate
Terms and licenses: Academic/Nonprofit Terms; Industry Terms: Not Available to Industry
How to cite: iLID-miRFP670-TRF1 was a gift from Clifford Brangwynne (Addgene plasmid # 227385 ; http://n2t.net/addgene:227385 ; RRID:Addgene_227385)
