[The description below was written by a language model from this plasmid's Addgene catalogue record and pLannotate feature annotations shown in this document.]
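Description:
iLID-miRFP670-TRF1 is an 11.7 kb HIV-1-based lentiviral transfer plasmid built on the FM5 backbone and used to express a light-responsive, telomere-anchored fusion protein in mammalian cells. It is propagated in E. coli through a high-copy ColE1/pUC-type origin and selected with ampicillin (AmpR under its own bla promoter). The backbone also contains leftover fragments of older vectors, including an SV40 promoter followed by gpt fragments and SV40 small t/large T and poly(A) sequences, as well as pieces of TcR, rop and bom. These appear to be vestigial rather than functional markers. The record lists no mammalian drug-selection cassette within the proviral region.

The packaged region runs from a truncated 5' LTR through the Ψ packaging signal, a partial gag, the RRE and the cPPT/CTS, and ends in a self-inactivating ΔU3 3' LTR, so integrated proviruses depend on the internal promoter. That promoter is the SFFV LTR promoter, which drives a single open reading frame followed by a WPRE to boost transcript expression. The reading frame begins with a LOV-domain segment that the automated annotation labels miniSOG. Given the construct name, this most likely corresponds to the iLID optogenetic dimerizer, which is also LOV2-derived. Next come the near-infrared, biliverdin-dependent fluorescent protein miRFP670 and human TERF1 (TRF1), the shelterin component that binds double-stranded TTAGGG repeats.

TRF1 therefore tethers iLID to telomeres, while miRFP670 marks those loci in a channel separate from the activating blue light. The deposit describes the plasmid as an adhesion module that creates a "seed" at the telomere. Upon illumination, iLID presumably recruits a partner-tagged condensate component, supporting studies in which condensate interfacial forces reposition DNA loci and probe chromatin mechanics.
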