Features (pLannotate 1.2.2; 34 found; start..end, strand, type, name):
      1..589     +  rep_origin     ori: high-copy-number ColE1/pMB1/pBR322/pUC origin of replication
    772..828     +  CDS            lacI (fragment): lac repressor; lacI; The lac repressor binds to the lac operator to inhibit transcription in E. coli. This inhibition can be relieved by adding lactose or isopropyl-β-D-thiogalactopyranoside (IPTG).
    835..1164    +  promoter       SV40 promoter: SV40 enhancer and early promoter
   1364..1483    +  CDS            gpt (fragment): XGPT_ECOLI - Also known as gpp, gxu. Experimental evidence at protein level: Swiss-Prot protein existence level 1. Purine salvage pathway enzyme that catalyzes the transfer of the ribosyl-5-phosphate group from 5-phospho-alpha-D-ribose 1- diphosphate (PRPP) to the N9 position of the 6-oxopurines guanine and xanthine to form the corresponding ribonucleotides GMP (guanosine 5'- monophosphate) and XMP (xanthosine 5'-monophosphate), with the release of PPi. To a lesser extent, also acts on hypoxanthine (PubMed:9100006, PubMed:3886014). Does not ribophosphorylate adenine (PubMed:3886014). From Esch
   1483..1818    +  CDS            gpt (fragment): XGPT_ECOLI - Also known as gpp, gxu. Experimental evidence at protein level: Swiss-Prot protein existence level 1. Purine salvage pathway enzyme that catalyzes the transfer of the ribosyl-5-phosphate group from 5-phospho-alpha-D-ribose 1- diphosphate (PRPP) to the N9 position of the 6-oxopurines guanine and xanthine to form the corresponding ribonucleotides GMP (guanosine 5'- monophosphate) and XMP (xanthosine 5'-monophosphate), with the release of PPi. To a lesser extent, also acts on hypoxanthine (PubMed:9100006, PubMed:3886014). Does not ribophosphorylate adenine (PubMed:3886014). From Esch
   1913..2218    +  CDS            frsA (fragment): FRSA_ECOLI - Also known as yafA. Experimental evidence at protein level: Swiss-Prot protein existence level 1. Catalyzes the hydrolysis of esters (PubMed:15808744). Displays esterase activity toward pNP-butyrate (PubMed:15808744). May stimulate mixed-acid fermentation by acting as a fermentation/respiration switch that down-regulates respiration and up- regulates fermentation rates (PubMed:15169777). From Escherichia coli (strain K12).
   2222..2296    +  CDS            small t antigen (fragment): SV40 (simian virus 40) small t antigen
   2298..2363    +  intron         small t intron: SV40 (simian virus 40) small t antigen intron
   2493..2513    +  CDS            SV40 NLS: nuclear localization signal of SV40 (simian virus 40) large T antigen
   2832..2915    +  CDS            large T antigen (fragment): large T antigen from SV40 (simian virus 40)
   2938..3072    +  polyA_signal   SV40 poly(A) signal: SV40 polyadenylation signal
   3239..3568    +  CDS            nef (fragment): NEF_HV1BR - Experimental evidence at protein level: Swiss-Prot protein existence level 1. Extracellular Nef protein targets CD4(+) T-lymphocytes for apoptosis by interacting with CXCR4 surface receptors (PubMed:14990729). From Human immunodeficiency virus type 1 group M subtype B (isolate BRU/LAI) (HIV-1).
   3616..3873    +  LTR            5' LTR (truncated): truncated 5' long terminal repeat (LTR) from HIV-1
   3920..4045    +  misc_feature   HIV-1 Ψ: packaging signal of human immunodeficiency virus type 1
   4029..4367    +  CDS            HIV-1 gag (fragment): gag protein from human immunodeficiency virus 1; gag
   4542..4775    +  misc_feature   RRE: The Rev response element (RRE) of HIV-1 allows for Rev-dependent mRNA export from the nucleus to the cytoplasm.
   5152..5252    +  CDS            Rev (fragment): human immunodeficiency virus 1 (HIV-1) Rev protein; rev; enhances nuclear export of unspliced and incompletely spliced viral mRNAs
   5289..5406    +  misc_feature   cPPT/CTS: central polypurine tract and central termination sequence of HIV-1
   5443..5475    -  misc_feature   MCS (fragment): pBluescript multiple cloning site
   5559..5966    +  promoter       SFFV promoter: spleen focus-forming virus long terminal repeat (LTR) promoter
   6043..6360    +  CDS            miniSOG: miniSOG is a basic (constitutively fluorescent) cyan fluorescent protein published in 2011, derived from Arabidopsis thaliana. It requires the cofactor flavin for fluorescence.
   6490..7434    +  CDS            miRFP670: miRFP670 is a basic (constitutively fluorescent) near ir fluorescent protein published in 2016, derived from Rhodopseudomonas palustris. It has low acid sensitivity. It requires the cofactor biliverdin for fluorescence.
   7465..8781    +  CDS            TERF1: TERF1_HUMAN - Also known as PIN2, TRBF1, TRF, TRF1. Experimental evidence at protein level: Swiss-Prot protein existence level 1. Binds the telomeric double-stranded 5'-TTAGGG-3' repeat and negatively regulates telomere length. Involved in the regulation of the mitotic spindle. Component of the shelterin complex (telosome) that is involved in the regulation of telomere length and protection. Shelterin associates with arrays of double-stranded 5'-TTAGGG-3' repeats added by telomerase and protects chromosome ends; without its protective activity, telomeres are no longer hidden from the DNA damag
   8798..8816    +  misc_feature   MCS (fragment): pBluescript multiple cloning site
   8816..9404    +  misc_feature   WPRE: woodchuck hepatitis virus posttranscriptional regulatory element
   9405..9427    +  misc_feature   MCS (fragment): pBluescript multiple cloning site
   9444..9512    +  CDS            nef (fragment): NEF_HV1Z2 - Experimental evidence at protein level: Swiss-Prot protein existence level 1. Extracellular Nef protein targets CD4(+) T-lymphocytes for apoptosis by interacting with CXCR4 surface receptors. From Human immunodeficiency virus type 1 group M subtype D (isolate Z2/CDC-Z34) (HIV-1).
   9514..9747    +  LTR            3' LTR (ΔU3): self-inactivating 3' long terminal repeat (LTR) from HIV-1
   9772..9790    -  promoter       SP6 promoter: promoter for bacteriophage SP6 RNA polymerase
  10018..10297   +  CDS            TcR (fragment): tetracycline efflux protein; tet; confers resistance to tetracycline
  10298..10346   -  misc_feature   bom (fragment): basis of mobility region from pBR322
  10448..10483   -  CDS            rop (fragment): Rop protein, which maintains plasmids at low copy number; rop
  10578..10682   +  promoter       AmpR promoter: bla
  10683..11543   +  CDS            AmpR: β-lactamase; bla; confers resistance to ampicillin, carbenicillin, and related antibiotics
>Addgene plasmid #227385 | iLID-miRFP670-TRF1 | addgene full sequence | sequence record 450151 | Addgene NGS Result
TTGAGATCCTTTTTTTCTGCGCGTAATCTGCTGCTTGCAAACAAAAAAACCACCGCTACCAGCGGTGGTT
TGTTTGCCGGATCAAGAGCTACCAACTCTTTTTCCGAAGGTAACTGGCTTCAGCAGAGCGCAGATACCAA
ATACTGTTCTTCTAGTGTAGCCGTAGTTAGGCCACCACTTCAAGAACTCTGTAGCACCGCCTACATACCT
CGCTCTGCTAATCCTGTTACCAGTGGCTGCTGCCAGTGGCGATAAGTCGTGTCTTACCGGGTTGGACTCA
AGACGATAGTTACCGGATAAGGCGCAGCGGTCGGGCTGAACGGGGGGTTCGTGCACACAGCCCAGCTTGG
AGCGAACGACCTACACCGAACTGAGATACCTACAGCGTGAGCTATGAGAAAGCGCCACGCTTCCCGAAGG
GAGAAAGGCGGACAGGTATCCGGTAAGCGGCAGGGTCGGAACAGGAGAGCGCACGAGGGAGCTTCCAGGG
GGAAACGCCTGGTATCTTTATAGTCCTGTCGGGTTTCGCCACCTCTGACTTGAGCGTCGATTTTTGTGAT
GCTCGTCAGGGGGGCGGAGCCTATGGAAAAACGCCAGCAACGCGGCCTTTTTACGGTTCCTGGCCTTTTG
CTGGCCTTTTGCTCACATGTTCTTTCCTGCGTTATCCCCTGATTCTGTGGATAACCGTATTACCGCCTTT
GAGTGAGCTGATACCGCTCGCCGCAGCCGAACGACCGAGCGCAGCGAGTCAGTGAGCGAGGAAGCGGAAG
AGCGCCCAATACGCAAACCGCCTCTCCCCGCGCGTTGGCCGATTCATTAATGCAGCTGTGGAATGTGTGT
CAGTTAGGGTGTGGAAAGTCCCCAGGCTCCCCAGCAGGCAGAAGTATGCAAAGCATGCATCTCAATTAGT
CAGCAACCAGGTGTGGAAAGTCCCCAGGCTCCCCAGCAGGCAGAAGTATGCAAAGCATGCATCTCAATTA
GTCAGCAACCATAGTCCCGCCCCTAACTCCGCCCATCCCGCCCCTAACTCCGCCCAGTTCCGCCCATTCT
CCGCCCCATGGCTGACTAATTTTTTTTATTTATGCAGAGGCCGAGGCCGCCTCGGCCTCTGAGCTATTCC
AGAAGTAGTGAGGAGGCTTTTTTGGAGGCCTAGGCTTTTGCAAAAAGCTTGGACACAAGACAGGCTTGCG
AGATATGTTTGAGAATACCACTTTATCCCGCGTCAGGGAGAGGCAGTGCGTAAAAAGACGCGGACTCATG
TGAAATACTGGTTTTTAGTGCGCCAGATCTCTATAATCTCGCGCAACCTATTTTCCCCTCGAACACTTTT
TAAGCCGTAGATAAACAGGCTGGGACACTTCACATGAGCGAAAAATACATCGTCACCTGGGACATGTTGC
AGATCCATGCACGTAAACTCGCAAGCCGACTGATGCCTTCTGAACAATGGAAAGGCATTATTGCCGTAAG
CCGTGGCGGTCTGTACCGGGTGCGTTACTGGCGCGTGAACTGGGTATTCGTCATGTCGATACCGTTTGTA
TTTCCAGCTACGATCACGACAACCAGCGCGAGCTTAAAGTGCTGAAACGCGCAGAAGGCGATGGCGAAGG
CTTCATCGTTATTGATGACCTGGTGGATACCGGTGGTACTGCGGTTGCGATTCGTGAAATGTATCCAAAA
GCGCACTTTGTCACCATCTTCGCAAAACCGGCTGGTCGTCCGCTGGTTGATGACTATGTTGTTGATATCC
CGCAAGATACCTGGATTGAACAGCCGTGGGATATGGGCGTCGTATTCGTCCCGCCAATCTCCGGTCGCTA
ATCTTTTCAACGCCTGGCACTGCCGGGCGTTGTTCTTTTTAACTTCAGGCGGGTTACAATAGTTTCCAGT
AAGTATTCTGGAGGCTGCATCCATGACACAGGCAAACCTGAGCGAAACCCTGTTCAAACCCCGCTTTAAA
CATCCTGAAACCTCGACGCTAGTCCGCCGCTTTAATCACGGCGCACAACCGCCTGTGCAGTCGGCCCTTG
ATGGTAAAACCATCCCTCACTGGTATCGCATGATTAACCGTCTGATGTGGATCTGGCGCGGCATTGACCC
ACGCGAAATCCTCGACGTCCAGGCACGTATTGTGATGAGCGATGCCGAACGTACCGACGATGATTTATAC
GATACGGTGATTGGCTACCGTGGCGGCAACTGGATTTATGAGTGGGCCCCGGATCTTTGTGAAGGAACCT
TACTTCTGTGGTGTGACATAATTGGACAAACTACCTACAGAGATTTAAAGCTCTAAGGTAAATATAAAAT
TTTTAAGTGTATAATGTGTTAAACTACTGATTCTAATTGTTTGTGTATTTTAGATTCCAACCTATGGAAC
TGATGAATGGGAGCAGTGGTGGAATGCCTTTAATGAGGAAAACCTGTTTTGCTCAGAAGAAATGCCATCT
AGTGATGATGAGGCTACTGCTGACTCTCAACATTCTACTCCTCCAAAAAAGAAGAGAAAGGTAGAAGACC
CCAAGGACTTTCCTTCAGAATTGCTAAGTTTTTTGAGTCATGCTGTGTTTAGTAATAGAACTCTTGCTTG
CTTTGCTATTTACACCACAAAGGAAAAAGCTGCACTGCTATACAAGAAAATTATGGAAAAATATTCTGTA
ACCTTTATAAGTAGGCATAACAGTTATAATCATAACATACTGTTTTTTCTTACTCCACACAGGCATAGAG
TGTCTGCTATTAATAACTATGCTCAAAAATTGTGTACCTTTAGCTTTTTAATTTGTAAAGGGGTTAATAA
GGAATATTTGATGTATAGTGCCTTGACTAGAGATCATAATCAGCCATACCACATTTGTAGAGGTTTTACT
TGCTTTAAAAAACCTCCCACACCTCCCCCTGAACCTGAAACATAAAATGAATGCAATTGTTGTTGTTAAC
TTGTTTATTGCAGCTTATAATGGTTACAAATAAAGCAATAGCATCACAAATTTCACAAATAAAGCATTTT
TTTCACTGCATTCTAGTTGTGGTTTGTCCAAACTCATCAATGTATCTTATCATGTCTGGATCAACTGGAT
AACTCAAGCTAACCAAAATCATCCCAAACTTCCCACCCCATACCCTATTACCACTGCCAATTACCTGTGG
TTTCATTTACTCTAAACCTGTGATTCCTCTGAATTATTTTCATTTTAAAGAAATTGTATTTGTTAAATAT
GTACTACAAACTTAGTAGTTGGAAGGGCTAATTCACTCCCAAAGAAGACAAGATATCCTTGATCTGTGGA
TCTACCACACACAAGGCTACTTCCCTGATTAGCAGAACTACACACCAGGGCCAGGGGTCAGATATCCACT
GACCTTTGGATGGTGCTACAAGCTAGTACCAGTTGAGCCAGATAAGGTAGAAGAGGCCAATAAAGGAGAG
AACACCAGCTTGTTACACCCTGTGAGCCTGCATGGGATGGATGACCCGGAGAGAGAAGTGTTAGAGTGGA
GGTTTGACAGCCGCCTAGCATTTCATCACGTGGCCCGAGAGCTGCATCCGGAGTACTTCAAGAACTGCTG
ATATCGAGCTTGCTACAAGGGACTTTCCGCTGGGGACTTTCCAGGGAGGCGTGGCCTGGGCGGGACTGGG
GAGTGGCGAGCCCTCAGATCCTGCATATAAGCAGCTGCTTTTTGCCTGTACTGGGTCTCTCTGGTTAGAC
CAGATCTGAGCCTGGGAGCTCTCTGGCTAACTAGGGAACCCACTGCTTAAGCCTCAATAAAGCTTGCCTT
GAGTGCTTCAAGTAGTGTGTGCCCGTCTGTTGTGTGACTCTGGTAACTAGAGATCCCTCAGACCCTTTTA
GTCAGTGTGGAAAATCTCTAGCAGTGGCGCCCGAACAGGGACTTGAAAGCGAAAGGGAAACCAGAGGAGC
TCTCTCGACGCAGGACTCGGCTTGCTGAAGCGCGCACGGCAAGAGGCGAGGGGCGGCGACTGGTGAGTAC
GCCAAAAATTTTGACTAGCGGAGGCTAGAAGGAGAGAGATGGGTGCGAGAGCGTCAGTATTAAGCGGGGG
AGAATTAGATCGCGATGGGAAAAAATTCGGTTAAGGCCAGGGGGAAAGAAAAAATATAAATTAAAACATA
TAGTATGGGCAAGCAGGGAGCTAGAACGATTCGCAGTTAATCCTGGCCTGTTAGAAACATCAGAAGGCTG
TAGACAAATACTGGGACAGCTACAACCATCCCTTCAGACAGGATCAGAAGAACTTAGATCATTATATAAT
ACAGTAGCAACCCTCTATTGTGTGCATCAAAGGATAGAGATAAAAGACACCAAGGAAGCTTTAGACAAGA
TAGAGGAAGAGCAAAACAAAAGTAAGACCACCGCACAGCAAGCGGCCGGCCGCTGATCTTCAGACCTGGA
GGAGGAGATATGAGGGACAATTGGAGAAGTGAATTATATAAATATAAAGTAGTAAAAATTGAACCATTAG
GAGTAGCACCCACCAAGGCAAAGAGAAGAGTGGTGCAGAGAGAAAAAAGAGCAGTGGGAATAGGAGCTTT
GTTCCTTGGGTTCTTGGGAGCAGCAGGAAGCACTATGGGCGCAGCGTCAATGACGCTGACGGTACAGGCC
AGACAATTATTGTCTGGTATAGTGCAGCAGCAGAACAATTTGCTGAGGGCTATTGAGGCGCAACAGCATC
TGTTGCAACTCACAGTCTGGGGCATCAAGCAGCTCCAGGCAAGAATCCTGGCTGTGGAAAGATACCTAAA
GGATCAACAGCTCCTGGGGATTTGGGGTTGCTCTGGAAAACTCATTTGCACCACTGCTGTGCCTTGGAAT
GCTAGTTGGAGTAATAAATCTCTGGAACAGATTTGGAATCACACGACCTGGATGGAGTGGGACAGAGAAA
TTAACAATTACACAAGCTTAATACACTCCTTAATTGAAGAATCGCAAAACCAGCAAGAAAAGAATGAACA
AGAATTATTGGAATTAGATAAATGGGCAAGTTTGTGGAATTGGTTTAACATAACAAATTGGCTGTGGTAT
ATAAAATTATTCATAATGATAGTAGGAGGCTTGGTAGGTTTAAGAATAGTTTTTGCTGTACTTTCTATAG
TGAATAGAGTTAGGCAGGGATATTCACCATTATCGTTTCAGACCCACCTCCCAACCCCGAGGGGACCCGA
CAGGCCCGAAGGAATAGAAGAAGAAGGTGGAGAGAGAGACAGAGACAGATCCATTCGATTAGTGAACGGA
TCTCGACGGTATCGCCAAATGGCAGTATTCATCCACAATTTTAAAAGAAAAGGGGGGATTGGGGGGTACA
GTGCAGGGGAAAGAATAGTAGACATAATAGCAACAGACATACAAACTAAAGAATTACAAAAACAAATTAC
AAAAATTCAAAATTTTCGGGTTTATTACAGGGACAGCAGAGATCCAGTTTGGATCGATAAGCTTGATATC
GAATTCCTGCAGCCCCGATAAAATAAAAGATTTTATTTAGTCTCCAGAAAAAGGGGGGAATGAAAGACCC
CACCTGTAGGTTTGGCAAGCTAGCTGCAGTAACGCCATTTTGCAAGGCATGGAAAAATACCAAACCAAGA
ATAGAGAAGTTCAGATCAAGGGCGGGTACATGAAAATAGCTAACGTTGGGCCAAACAGGATATCTGCGGT
GAGCAGTTTCGGCCCCGGCCCGGGGCCAAGAACAGATGGTCACCGCAGTTTCGGCCCCGGCCCGAGGCCA
AGAACAGATGGTCCCCAGATATGGCCCAACCCTCAGCAGTTTCTTAAGACCCATCAGATGTTTCCAGGCT
CCCCCAAGGACCTGAAATGACCCTGCGCCTTATTTGAATTAACCAATCAGCCTGCTTCTCGCTTCTGTTC
GCGCGCTTCTGCTTCCCGAGCTCTATAAAAGAGCTCACAACCCCTCACTCGGCGCGCCAGTCCTCCGACA
GACTGAGTCGCCCGGGGGGGATCTGGAGCTCTCGAGAATTCTCACGCGGATCACCGGTAGCTAGCACCAT
GCTGGCAACCACACTGGAACGGATCGAGAAAAATTTCGTGATTACTGATCCGAGACTGCCTGACAACCCA
ATCATTTTTGCGAGCGATTCCTTCCTGCAGCTGACAGAATATTCTCGGGAAGAGATCCTGGGGCGCAATT
GCCGTTTTCTGCAGGGACCCGAGACAGACCGTGCCACTGTTCGGAAAATCAGAGATGCTATTGACAACCA
GACTGAAGTGACCGTTCAGCTGATCAATTATACCAAGAGCGGCAAGAAGTTCTGGAACGTGTTCCACCTG
CAGCCGATGCGCGATTATAAGGGCGACGTCCAGTACTTCATTGGCGTGCAGCTGGATGGCACCGAACGTC
TTCATGGCGCCGCTGAGCGTGAGGCGGTCTGCCTGATCAAAAAGACAGCCTTTCAGATTGCTGAGGCAGC
GAACGACGAAAATTACTTTGGCGGCTCCGGCTCTGGATCCGGAGCTACCATGGTAGCAGGTCATGCCTCT
GGCAGCCCCGCATTCGGGACCGCCTCTCATTCGAATTGCGAACATGAAGAGATCCACCTCGCCGGCTCGA
TCCAGCCGCATGGCGCGCTTCTGGTCGTCAGCGAACATGATCATCGCGTCATCCAGGCCAGCGCCAACGC
CGCGGAATTTCTGAATCTCGGAAGCGTACTCGGCGTTCCGCTCGCCGAGATCGACGGCGATCTGTTGATC
AAGATCCTGCCGCATCTCGATCCCACCGCCGAAGGCATGCCGGTCGCGGTGCGCTGCCGGATCGGCAATC
CCTCTACGGAGTACTGCGGTCTGATGCATCGGCCTCCGGAAGGCGGGCTGATCATCGAACTCGAACGTGC
CGGCCCGTCGATCGATCTGTCAGGCACGCTGGCGCCGGCGCTGGAGCGGATCCGCACGGCGGGTTCACTG
CGCGCGCTGTGCGATGACACCGTGCTGCTGTTTCAGCAGTGCACCGGCTACGACCGGGTGATGGTGTATC
GTTTCGATGAGCAAGGCCACGGCCTGGTATTCTCCGAGTGCCATGTGCCTGGGCTCGAATCCTATTTCGG
CAACCGCTATCCGTCGTCGACTGTCCCGCAGATGGCGCGGCAGCTGTACGTGCGGCAGCGCGTCCGCGTG
CTGGTCGACGTCACCTATCAGCCGGTGCCGCTGGAGCCGCGGCTGTCGCCGCTGACCGGGCGCGATCTCG
ACATGTCGGGCTGCTTCCTGCGCTCGATGTCGCCGTGCCATCTGCAGTTCCTGAAGGACATGGGCGTGCG
CGCCACCCTGGCGGTGTCGCTGGTGGTCGGCGGCAAGCTGTGGGGCCTGGTTGTCTGTCACCATTATCTG
CCGCGCTTCATCCGTTTCGAGCTGCGGGCGATCTGCAAACGGCTCGCCGAAAGGATCGCGACGCGGATCA
CCGCGCTTGAGAGCTCCGGAGGCGGCGGATCCGGCGGATCTGGAATGGCGGAGGATGTTTCCTCAGCGGC
CCCGAGCCCGCGGGGCTGTGCGGATGGTAGGGATGCCGACCCTACTGAGGAGCAGATGGCAGAAACAGAG
AGAAACGACGAGGAGCAGTTCGAATGCCAGGAACTGCTCGAGTGCCAGGTGCAGGTGGGGGCCCCCGAGG
AGGAGGAGGAGGAGGAGGAGGACGCGGGCCTGGTGGCCGAGGCCGAGGCCGTGGCTGCCGGCTGGATGCT
CGATTTCCTCTGCCTCTCTCTTTGCCGAGCTTTCCGCGACGGCCGCTCCGAGGACTTCCGCAGGACCCGC
AACAGCGCAGAGGCTATTATTCATGGACTATCCAGTCTAACAGCTTGCCAGTTGAGAACGATATACATAT
GTCAGTTTTTGACAAGAATTGCAGCAGGAAAAACCCTTGATGCACAGTTTGAAAATGATGAACGAATTAC
ACCCTTGGAATCAGCCCTGATGATTTGGGGTTCAATTGAAAAGGAACATGACAAACTTCATGAAGAAATA
CAGAATTTAATTAAAATTCAGGCTATAGCTGTTTGTATGGAAAATGGCAACTTTAAAGAAGCAGAAGAAG
TCTTTGAAAGAATATTTGGTGATCCAAATTCTCATATGCCTTTCAAAAGCAAATTGCTTATGATAATCTC
TCAGAAAGATACATTTCATTCCTTTTTTCAACACTTCAGCTACAACCACATGATGGAGAAAATTAAGAGT
TATGTGAATTATGTGCTAAGTGAAAAATCATCAACCTTTCTAATGAAGGCAGCGGCAAAAGTAGTAGAAA
GCAAAAGGACAAGAACAATAACTTCTCAAGATAAACCTAGTGGTAATGATGTTGAAATGGAAACTGAAGC
TAATTTGGATACAAGAAAAAGTGTTAGTGACAAACAGTCTGCGGTAACTGAATCCTCAGAGGGTACAGTA
TCCTTATTGAGGTCTCACAAGAATCTTTTCTTATCTAAGTTGCAACATGGAACCCAGCAACAAGACCTTA
ATAAGAAAGAAAGAAGAGTAGGAACTCCTCAAAGTACAAAAAAGAAAAAAGAAAGCAGAAGAGCCACTGA
AAGCAGAATACCTGTTTCAAAGAGTCAGCCGGTAACTCCTGAAAAACATCGAGCTAGAAAAAGACAGGCA
TGGCTTTGGGAAGAAGACAAGAATTTGAGATCTGGCGTGAGGAAATATGGAGAGGGAAACTGGTCTAAAA
TACTGTTGCATTATAAATTCAACAACCGGACAAGTGTCATGTTAAAAGACAGATGGAGGACCATGAAGAA
ACTAAAACTGATTTCCTCAGACAGCGAAGACTGAGGCATGCAAGCTTGATATCAAGCTTATCGATAATCA
ACCTCTGGATTACAAAATTTGTGAAAGATTGACTGGTATTCTTAACTATGTTGCTCCTTTTACGCTATGT
GGATACGCTGCTTTAATGCCTTTGTATCATGCTATTGCTTCCCGTATGGCTTTCATTTTCTCCTCCTTGT
ATAAATCCTGGTTGCTGTCTCTTTATGAGGAGTTGTGGCCCGTTGTCAGGCAACGTGGCGTGGTGTGCAC
TGTGTTTGCTGACGCAACCCCCACTGGTTGGGGCATTGCCACCACCTGTCAGCTCCTTTCCGGGACTTTC
GCTTTCCCCCTCCCTATTGCCACGGCGGAACTCATCGCCGCCTGCCTTGCCCGCTGCTGGACAGGGGCTC
GGCTGTTGGGCACTGACAATTCCGTGGTGTTGTCGGGGAAATCATCGTCCTTTCCTTGGCTGCTCGCCTG
TGTTGCCACCTGGATTCTGCGCGGGACGTCCTTCTGCTACGTCCCTTCGGCCCTCAATCCAGCGGACCTT
CCTTCCCGCGGCCTGCTGCCGGCTCTGCGGCCTCTTCCGCGTCTTCGCCTTCGCCCTCAGACGAGTCGGA
TCTCCCTTTGGGCCGCCTCCCCGCATCGATACCGTCGACCTCGAGGGAATTAATTCGAGCTCGGTACCTT
TAAGACCAATGACTTACAAGGCAGCTGTAGATCTTAGCCACTTTTTAAAAGAAAAGGGGGGACTGGAAGG
GCTAATTCACTCCCAACGAAGACAAGATCTGCTTTTTGCTTGTACTGGGTCTCTCTGGTTAGACCAGATC
TGAGCCTGGGAGCTCTCTGGCTAACTAGGGAACCCACTGCTTAAGCCTCAATAAAGCTTGCCTTGAGTGC
TTCAAGTAGTGTGTGCCCGTCTGTTGTGTGACTCTGGTAACTAGAGATCCCTCAGACCCTTTTAGTCAGT
GTGGAAAATCTCTAGCAGCATCTAGAATTAATTCCGTGTATTCTATAGTGTCACCTAAATCGTATGTGTA
TGATACATAAGGTTATGTATTAATTGTAGCCGCGTTCTAACGACAATATGTACAAGCCTAATTGTGTAGC
ATCTGGCTTACTGAAGCAGACCCTATCATCTCTCTCGTAAACTGCCGTCAGAGTCGGTTTGGTTGGACGA
ACCTTCTGAGTTTCTGGTAACGCCGTCCCGCACCCGGAAATGGTCAGCGAACCAATCAGCAGGGTCATCG
CTAGCCAGATCCTCTACGCCGGACGCATCGTGGCCGGCATCACCGGCGCCACAGGTGCGGTTGCTGGCGC
CTATATCGCCGACATCACCGATGGGGAAGATCGGGCTCGCCACTTCGGGCTCATGAGCGCTTGTTTCGGC
GTGGGTATGGTGGCAGGCCCCGTGGCCGGGGGACTGTTGGGCGCCATCTCCTTGCATGCACCATTCCTTG
CGGCGGCGGTGCTCAACGGCCTCAACCTACTACTGGGCTGCTTCCTAATGCAGGAGTCGCATAAGGGAGA
GCGTCGAATGGTGCACTCTCAGTACAATCTGCTCTGATGCCGCATAGTTAAGCCAGCCCCGACACCCGCC
AACACCCGCTGACGCGCCCTGACGGGCTTGTCTGCTCCCGGCATCCGCTTACAGACAAGCTGTGACCGTC
TCCGGGAGCTGCATGTGTCAGAGGTTTTCACCGTCATCACCGAAACGCGCGAGACGAAAGGGCCTCGTGA
TACGCCTATTTTTATAGGTTAATGTCATGATAATAATGGTTTCTTAGACGTCAGGTGGCACTTTTCGGGG
AAATGTGCGCGGAACCCCTATTTGTTTATTTTTCTAAATACATTCAAATATGTATCCGCTCATGAGACAA
TAACCCTGATAAATGCTTCAATAATATTGAAAAAGGAAGAGTATGAGTATTCAACATTTCCGTGTCGCCC
TTATTCCCTTTTTTGCGGCATTTTGCCTTCCTGTTTTTGCTCACCCAGAAACGCTGGTGAAAGTAAAAGA
TGCTGAAGATCAGTTGGGTGCACGAGTGGGTTACATCGAACTGGATCTCAACAGCGGTAAGATCCTTGAG
AGTTTTCGCCCCGAAGAACGTTTTCCAATGATGAGCACTTTTAAAGTTCTGCTATGTGGCGCGGTATTAT
CCCGTATTGACGCCGGGCAAGAGCAACTCGGTCGCCGCATACACTATTCTCAGAATGACTTGGTTGAGTA
CTCACCAGTCACAGAAAAGCATCTTACGGATGGCATGACAGTAAGAGAATTATGCAGTGCTGCCATAACC
ATGAGTGATAACACTGCGGCCAACTTACTTCTGACAACGATCGGAGGACCGAAGGAGCTAACCGCTTTTT
TGCACAACATGGGGGATCATGTAACTCGCCTTGATCGTTGGGAACCGGAGCTGAATGAAGCCATACCAAA
CGACGAGCGTGACACCACGATGCCTGTAGCAATGGCAACAACGTTGCGCAAACTATTAACTGGCGAACTA
CTTACTCTAGCTTCCCGGCAACAATTAATAGACTGGATGGAGGCGGATAAAGTTGCAGGAACACTTCTGC
GCTCGGCCCTTCCGGCTGGCTGGTTTATTGCTGATAAATCTGGAGCCGGTGAGCGTGGGTCTCGCGGTAT
CATTGCAGCACTGGGGCCAGATGGTAAGCCCTCCCGTATCGTAGTTATCTACACGACGGGGAGTCAGGCA
ACTATGGATGAACGAAATAGACAGATCGCTGAGATAGGTGCCTCACTGATTAAGCATTGGTAACTGTCAG
ACCAAGTTTACTCATATATACTTTAGATTGATTTAAAACTTCATTTTTAATTTAAAAGGATCTAGGTGAA
GATCCTTTTTGATAATCTCATGACCAAAATCCCTTAACGTGAGTTTTCGTTCCACTGAGCGTCAGACCCC
GTAGAAAAGATCAAAGGATCTTC
